>Addgene plasmid #157321 | pD649-HAsp-KIR3DL1-COMP5AP-AviTag-9xHis | addgene full sequence | sequence record 434528 | Addgene NGS Result
TTTCAATATTATTGAAGCATTTATCAGGGTTATTGTCTCATGAGCGGATACATATTTGAATGTATTTAGA
AAAATAAACAAATAGGGGTCAGTGTTACAACCAATTAACCAATTCTGAACATTATCGCGAGCCCATTTAT
ACCTGAATATGGCTCATAACACCCCTTGCTCATGACCAAAATCCCTTAACGTGAGTTACGCGCGCGTCGT
TCCACTGAGCGTCAGACCCCGTAGAAAAGATCAAAGGATCTTCTTGAGATCCTTTTTTTCTGCGCGTAAT
CTGCTGCTTGCAAACAAAAAAACCACCGCTACCAGCGGTGGTTTGTTTGCCGGATCAAGAGCTACCAACT
CTTTTTCCGAAGGTAACTGGCTTCAGCAGAGCGCAGATACCAAATACTGTTCTTCTAGTGTAGCCGTAGT
TAGCCCACCACTTCAAGAACTCTGTAGCACCGCCTACATACCTCGCTCTGCTAATCCTGTTACCAGTGGC
TGCTGCCAGTGGCGATAAGTCGTGTCTTACCGGGTTGGACTCAAGACGATAGTTACCGGATAAGGCGCAG
CGGTCGGGCTGAACGGGGGGTTCGTGCACACAGCCCAGCTTGGAGCGAACGACCTACACCGAACTGAGAT
ACCTACAGCGTGAGCTATGAGAAAGCGCCACGCTTCCCGAAGGGAGAAAGGCGGACAGGTATCCGGTAAG
CGGCAGGGTCGGAACAGGAGAGCGCACGAGGGAGCTTCCAGGGGGAAACGCCTGGTATCTTTATAGTCCT
GTCGGGTTTCGCCACCTCTGACTTGAGCGTCGATTTTTGTGATGCTCGTCAGGGGGGCGGAGCCTATGGA
AAAACGCCAGCAACGCGGCCTTTTTACGGTTCCTGGCCTTTTGCTGGCCTTTTGCTCACATGTTCTTTCC
TGCGTTATCCCCTGATTCTGTGGATAACCGTATTACCGCCTTTGAGTGAGCTGATACCGCTCGCCGCAGC
CGAACGACCGAGCGCAGCGAGTCAGTGAGCGAGGAAGCGGAAGGCGAGAGTAGGGAACTGCCAGGCATCA
AACTAAGCAGAAGGCCCCTGACGGATGGCCTTTTTGCGTTTCTACAAACTCTTTCTGTGTTGTAAAACGA
CGGCCAGTCTTAAGCTCGGGCCCCCTGGGCGGTTCTGATAACGAGTAATCGTTAATCCGCAAATAACGTA
AAAACCCGCTTCGGCGGGTTTTTTTATGGGGGGAGTTTAGGGAAAGAGCATTTGTCAGAATATTTAAGGG
CGCCTGTCACTTTGCTTGATATATGAGAATTATTTAACCTTATAAATGAGAAAAAAGCAACGCACTTTAA
ATAAGATACGTTGCTTTTTCGATTGATGAACACCTATAATTAAACTATTCATCTATTATTTATGATTTTT
TGTATATACAATATTTCTAGTTTGTTAAAGAGAATTAAGAAAATAAATCTCGAAAATAATAAAGGGAAAA
TCAGTTTTTGATATCAAAATTATACATGTCAACGATAATACAAAATATAATACAAACTATAAGATGTTAT
CAGTATTTATTATCATTTAGAATAAATTTTGTGTCGCCCTTAATTGTGAGCGGATAACAATTACGAGCTT
CATGCACAGTGGCGTTGACTCAATATTGGCCATTAGCCATATTATTCATTGGTTATATAGCATAAATCAA
TATTGGCTATTGGCCATTGCATACGTTGTATCTATATCATAATATGTACATTTATATTGGCTCATGTCCA
ATATGACCGCCATGTTGGCATTGATTATTGACTAGTTATTAATAGTAATCAATTACGGGGTCATTAGTTC
ATAGCCCATATATGGAGTTCCGCGTTACATAACTTACGGTAAATGGCCCGCCTGGCTGACCGCCCAACGA
CCCCCGCCCATTGACGTCAATAATGACGTATGTTCCCATAGTAACGCCAATAGGGACTTTCCATTGACGT
CAATGGGTGGAGTATTTACGGTAAACTGCCCACTTGGCAGTACATCAAGTGTATCATATGCCAAGTACGC
CCCCTATTGACGTCAATGACGGTAAATGGCCCGCCTGGCATTATGCCCAGTACATGACCTTATGGGACTT
TCCTACTTGGCAGTACATCTACGTATTAGTCATCGCTATTACCATGGTGATGCGGTTTTGGCAGTACATC
AATGGGCGTGGATAGCGGTTTGACTCACGGGGATTTCCAAGTCTCCACCCCATTGACGTCAATGGGAGTT
TGTTTTGGCACCAAAATCAACGGGACTTTCCAAAATGTCGTAACAACTCCGCCCCATTGACGCAAATGGG
CGGTAGGCGTGTACGGTGGGAGGTCTATATAAGCAGAGCTCGTTTAGTGAACCGTCAGATCGCCTGGAGA
CGCCATCCACGCTGTTTTGACCTCCATAGAAGACACCGGGACCGATCCAGCCTCCGCGGCCGGGAACGGT
GCATTGGAACGCGGATTCCCCGTGCCAAGAGTGACGTAAGTACCGCCTATAGAGTCTATAGGCCCACCCC
CTTGGCTTCGTTAGAACGCGGCTACAATTAATACATAACCTTATGTATCATACACATACGATTTAGGTGA
CACTATAGAATAACATCCACTTTGCCTTTCTCTCCACAGGTGTCCACTCCCAGGTCCAACTGCACCTCGG
TTCTATCGAAAACGCGCCTGCTAGCGCCACCATGAAGACCATCATTGCCCTGAGCTACATCTTCTGCCTG
GTGTTCGCTGCGGCCGCCCACATGGGAGGACAAGATAAGCCTTTTCTGAGCGCCTGGCCTAGCGCTGTTG
TTCCTAGAGGTGGACACGTGACCCTGCGGTGCCACTACAGACACCGGTTCAACAACTTCATGCTGTACAA
AGAGGACCGGATTCACATCCCCATCTTCCACGGCCGGATCTTCCAAGAGTCCTTCAACATGAGCCCCGTG
ACAACAGCCCACGCCGGCAATTACACCTGTAGAGGCTCTCACCCTCACAGCCCTACAGGATGGTCCGCTC
CTAGCAACCCTGTGGTCATCATGGTCACCGGCAACCACAGAAAGCCTAGCCTGCTTGCCCATCCTGGACC
TCTGGTTAAGTCTGGCGAGCGCGTTATCCTGCAGTGTTGGAGCGATATTATGTTCGAGCACTTCTTTCTG
CACAAAGAGGGCATCAGCAAGGACCCCAGCAGACTCGTGGGACAGATTCACGATGGCGTGTCCAAGGCCA
ACTTCAGCATCGGACCTATGATGCTGGCCCTGGCCGGCACATACAGATGTTACGGCTCTGTGACCCACAC
ACCTTACCAGCTGTCTGCCCCTAGCGACCCTCTGGATATCGTCGTGACAGGCCCTTACGAGAAGCCAAGC
CTGTCTGCTCAGCCAGGACCTAAAGTGCAGGCCGGCGAAAGCGTGACACTGAGCTGTAGCAGCAGATCCA
GCTACGACATGTACCACCTGAGCAGAGAAGGCGGAGCCCATGAGAGAAGGCTGCCTGCTGTGCGGAAAGT
GAACAGAACCTTCCAGGCCGACTTTCCTCTGGGACCTGCTACACACGGCGGCACCTATAGATGCTTCGGC
AGCTTCAGACACAGCCCCTACGAGTGGTCCGATCCATCTGATCCTCTGCTGGTGTCCGTGACCGGCAATC
CTTCTAGCAGCTGGCCTTCTCCAACCGAGCCTAGCAGCAAGAGCGGCAACCCCAGACATCTGCATGGCGC
GCCGGAAGATCAAGTTGATCCAAGATTGATTGATGGCAAGGGCGGATCTCTGGAGGTGCTGTTCCAGGGA
CCAGGCGGAAGCGGCAATCCCGGCGGCGATCTGGCCCCCCAGATGCTGCGCGAGCTGCAGGAGACCAATG
CCGCCCTGCAGGACGTGCGCGAGCTGCTGCGCCACCGCGTGAAGGAGATCACCTTCCTGAAGAACACCGT
GATGGAGTGCGACGCCTGCGGTATGCAGCCCTCTAGAGGCTCCGGCTCCATCATCCCAGTTGAGGAGGAG
AACCCGGACTTCTGGAACCGCGAGGCAGCCGAGGCCCTGGGTGCCGCCAAGAAGCTGCAGCCTGCACAGA
CAGCCGCCAAGAACCTCATCATCTTCCTGGGCGATGGGATGGGGGTGTCTACGGTGACAGCTGCCAGGAT
CCTAAAAGGGCAGAAGAAGGACAAACTGGGGCCTGAGATACCCCTGGCCATGGACCGCTTCCCATATGTG
GCTCTGTCCAAGACATACAATGTAGACAAACATGTGCCAGACAGTGGAGCCACAGCCACGGCCTACCTGT
GCGGGGTCAAGGGCAACTTCCAGACCATTGGCTTGAGTGCAGCCGCCCGCTTTAACCAGTGCAACACGAC
ACGCGGCAACGAGGTCATCTCCGTGATGAATCGGGCCAAGAAAGCAGGGAAGTCAGTGGGAGTGGTAACC
ACCACACGAGTGCAGCACGCCTCGCCAGCCGGCACCTACGCCCACACGGTGAACCGCAACTGGTACTCGG
ACGCCGACGTGCCTGCCTCGGCCCGCCAGGAGGGGTGCCAGGACATCGCTACGCAGCTCATCTCCAACAT
GGACATTGACGTGATCCTAGGTGGAGGCCGAAAGTACATGTTTCGCATGGGAACCCCAGACCCTGAGTAC
CCAGATGACTACAGCCAAGGTGGGACCAGGCTGGACGGGAAGAATCTGGTGCAGGAATGGCTGGCGAAGC
GCCAGGGTGCCCGGTATGTGTGGAACCGCACTGAGCTCATGCAGGCTTCCCTGGACCCGTCTGTGACCCA
TCTCATGGGTCTCTTTGAGCCTGGAGACATGAAATACGAGATCCACCGAGACTCCACACTGGACCCCTCC
CTGATGGAGATGACAGAGGCTGCCCTGCGCCTGCTGAGCAGGAACCCCCGCGGCTTCTTCCTCTTCGTGG
AGGGTGGTCGCATCGACCATGGTCATCATGAAAGCAGGGCTTACCGGGCACTGACTGAGACGATCATGTT
CGACGACGCCATTGAGAGGGCGGGCCAGCTCACCAGCGAGGAGGACACGCTGAGCCTCGTCACTGCCGAC
CACTCCCACGTCTTCTCCTTCGGAGGCTACCCCCTGCGAGGGAGCTCCATCTTCGGGCTGGCCCCTGGCA
AGGCCCGGGACAGGAAGGCCTACACGGTCCTCCTATACGGAAACGGTCCAGGCTATGTGCTCAAGGACGG
CGCCCGGCCGGATGTTACCGAGAGCGAGAGCGGGAGCCCCGAGTATCGGCAGCAGTCAGCAGTGCCCCTG
GACGAAGAGACCCACGCAGGCGAGGACGTGGCGGTGTTCGCGCGCGGCCCGCAGGCGCACCTGGTTCACG
GCGTGCAGGAGCAGACCTTCATAGCGCACGTCATGGCCTTCGCCGCCTGCCTGGAGCCCTACACCGCCTG
CGACCTGGCGCCCCCCGCCGGCACCACCGACGCCGCGCACCCGGGTGGCGGAGGACTGAACGACATCTTC
GAGGCTCAGAAAATCGAATGGCACGAACATCACCATCACCATCACCATCACCATTAAGGCCGGCCTGTAG
TCACTGGCACAACGCGTTACCCGGTAAGCCAATCGGGTATACACGGTCGTCATACTGCAGACAGGGTTCT
TCTACTTTGCAAGATAGTCTTGAGTAGTAAAATAAATAGATAGAGAAAATCAGCCTCGACTGTGCCTTCT
AGTTGCCAGCCATCTGTTGTTTGCCCCTCCCCCGTGCCTTCCTTGACCCTGGAAGGTGCCACTCCCACTG
TCCTTTCCTAATAAAATGAGGAAATTGCATCACAACACTCAACCCTATCTCGGTCTATTCTTTTGATTTA
TAAGGGATTTTGCCGATTTCGGCCTATTGGTTAAAAAATGAGCTGATTTAACAAAAATTTAACGCGAATT
AATTCTGTGGAATGTGTGTCAGTTAGGGTGTGGAAAGTCCCCAGGCTCCCCAGCAGGCAGAAGTATGCAA
AGCATGCATCTCAATTAGTCAGCAACCAGGTGTGGAAAGTCCCCAGGCTCCCCAGCAGGCAGAAGTATGC
AAAGCATGCATCTCAATTAGTCAGCAACCATAGTCCCGCCCCTAACTCCGCCCATCCCGCCCCTAACTCC
GCCCAGTTCCGCCCATTCTCCGCCCCATGGCTGACTAATTTTTTTTATTTATGCAGAGGCCGAGGCCGCC
TCTGCCTCTGAGCTATTCCAGAAGTAGTGAGGAGGCTTTTTTGGAGGCCTAGGCTTTTGCAAAAAGCTCC
CGGGAGCTTGTATATCCATTTTCGGATCTGATCAGCACGTGTTGACAATTAATCATCGGCATAGTATATC
GGCATAGTATAATACGACAAGGTGAGGAACTAAACCATGACCGAGTACAAGCCCACGGTGCGCCTCGCCA
CCCGCGACGACGTCCCCAGGGCCGTACGCACCCTCGCCGCCGCGTTCGCCGACTACCCCGCCACGCGCCA
CACCGTCGATCCGGACCGCCACATCGAGCGGGTCACCGAGCTGCAAGAACTCTTCCTCACGCGCGTCGGG
CTCGACATCGGCAAGGTGTGGGTCGCGGACGACGGCGCCGCGGTGGCGGTCTGGACCACGCCGGAGAGCG
TCGAAGCGGGGGCGGTGTTCGCCGAGATCGGCCCGCGCATGGCCGAGTTGAGCGGTTCCCGGCTGGCCGC
GCAGCAACAGATGGAAGGCCTCCTGGCGCCGCACCGGCCCAAGGAGCCCGCGTGGTTCCTGGCCACCGTC
GGCGTCTCGCCCGACCACCAGGGCAAGGGTCTGGGCAGCGCCGTCGTGCTCCCCGGAGTGGAGGCGGCCG
AGCGCGCCGGGGTGCCCGCCTTCCTGGAGACATCCGCGCCCCGCAACCTCCCCTTCTACGAGCGGCTCGG
CTTCACCGTCACCGCCGACGTCGAGGTGCCCGAAGGACCGCGCACCTGGTGCATGACCCGCAAGCCCGGT
GCCTGACACGTGCTACGAGATTTCGATTCCACCGCCGCCTTCTATGAAAGGTTGGGCTTCGGAATCGTTT
TCCGGGACGCCGGCTGGATGATCCTCCAGCGCGGGGATCTCATGCTGGAGTTCTTCGCCCACCCCAACTT
GTTTATTGCAGCTTATAATGGTTACAAATAAAGCAATAGCATCACAAATTTCACAAATAAAGCATTTTTT
TCACTGCATTCTAGTTGTGGTTTGTCCAAACTCATCAATGTATCTTATCATGTCTGTATACCGTCGACCT
CTAGCTAGAGCTTGGCGTAATCATGGTCATTACCAATGCTTAATCAGTGAGGCACCTATCTCAGCGATCT
GTCTATTTCGTTCATCCATAGTTGCCTGACTCCCCGTCGTGTAGATAACTACGATACGGGAGGGCTTACC
ATCTGGCCCCAGCGCTGCGATGATACCGCGAGAACCACGCTCACCGGCTCCGGATTTATCAGCAATAAAC
CAGCCAGCCGGAAGGGCCGAGCGCAGAAGTGGTCCTGCAACTTTATCCGCCTCCATCCAGTCTATTAATT
GTTGCCGGGAAGCTAGAGTAAGTAGTTCGCCAGTTAATAGTTTGCGCAACGTTGTTGCCATCGCTACAGG
CATCGTGGTGTCACGCTCGTCGTTTGGTATGGCTTCATTCAGCTCCGGTTCCCAACGATCAAGGCGAGTT
ACATGATCCCCCATGTTGTGCAAAAAAGCGGTTAGCTCCTTCGGTCCTCCGATCGTTGTCAGAAGTAAGT
TGGCCGCAGTGTTATCACTCATGGTTATGGCAGCACTGCATAATTCTCTTACTGTCATGCCATCCGTAAG
ATGCTTTTCTGTGACTGGTGAGTACTCAACCAAGTCATTCTGAGAATAGTGTATGCGGCGACCGAGTTGC
TCTTGCCCGGCGTCAATACGGGATAATACCGCGCCACATAGCAGAACTTTAAAAGTGCTCATCATTGGAA
AACGTTCTTCGGGGCGAAAACTCTCAAGGATCTTACCGCTGTTGAGATCCAGTTCGATGTAACCCACTCG
TGCACCCAACTGATCTTCAGCATCTTTTACTTTCACCAGCGTTTCTGGGTGAGCAAAAACAGGAAGGCAA
AATGCCGCAAAAAAGGGAATAAGGGCGACACGGAAATGTTGAATACTCATATTCTTCCTT
Features (pLannotate 1.2.2; 24 found; start..end, strand, type, name):
    119..143     -  CDS            KanR (fragment): aminoglycoside phosphotransferase; aph(3')-Ia; confers resistance to kanamycin
    254..842     +  rep_origin     ori: high-copy-number ColE1/pMB1/pBR322/pUC origin of replication
   1067..1084    +  terminator     rrnB T2 terminator (fragment): transcription terminator T2 from the E. coli rrnB gene
   1109..1128    -  CDS            lacZα (fragment): LacZα fragment of β-galactosidase; lacZ fragment
   1584..1600    +  protein_bind   lac operator: The lac repressor binds to the lac operator to inhibit transcription in E. coli. This inhibition can be relieved by adding lactose or isopropyl-β-D-thiogalactopyranoside (IPTG). lac repressor encoded by lacI
   1843..2146    +  enhancer       CMV enhancer: human cytomegalovirus immediate early enhancer
   2147..2350    +  promoter       CMV promoter: human cytomegalovirus (CMV) immediate early promoter
   2486..2529    +  intron         CMV intron (fragment): modified intron A from human cytomegalovirus
   2581..2599    +  promoter       SP6 promoter: promoter for bacteriophage SP6 RNA polymerase
   2603..2640    +  CDS            IgH signal sequence (fragment): signal sequence from the mouse immunoglobulin heavy chain variable region
   2728..3705    +  CDS            KIR3DS1 (fragment): KI3S1_HUMAN - Also known as NKAT10. Experimental evidence at protein level: Swiss-Prot protein existence level 1. Receptor on natural killer (NK) cells for MHC class I molecules. Upon interaction with peptide-free HLA-F open conformer, triggers NK cell degranulation and anti-viral cytokine production. From Homo sapiens (Human).
   3802..3981    +  CDS            Comp (fragment): COMP_RAT - Experimental evidence at protein level: Swiss-Prot protein existence level 1. May play a role in the structural integrity of cartilage via its interaction with other extracellular matrix proteins such as the collagens and fibronectin. Can mediate the interaction of chondrocytes with the cartilage extracellular matrix through interaction with cell surface integrin receptors. Could play a role in the pathogenesis of osteoarthritis. Potent suppressor of apoptosis in both primary chondrocytes and transformed cells. Suppresses apoptosis by blocking the activation of caspase-3 and by indu
   3969..5421    +  CDS            SEAP (fragment): secreted alkaline phosphatase from human placenta The natural enzyme has a C-terminal transmembrane sequence that is replaced by a GPI anchor.
   5446..5487    +  CDS            AviTag™ (fragment): peptide tag that allows for enzymatic biotinylation
   5491..5514    +  CDS            8xHis: 8xHis affinity tag
   5660..5771    +  polyA_signal   bGH poly(A) signal: bovine growth hormone polyadenylation signal
   5772..5880    +  rep_origin     f1 ori (fragment): f1 bacteriophage origin of replication; arrow indicates direction of (+) strand synthesis
   5894..6223    +  promoter       SV40 promoter: SV40 enhancer and early promoter
   6271..6318    +  promoter       EM7 promoter: synthetic bacterial promoter&nbsp
   6337..6936    +  CDS            PuroR (fragment): puromycin N-acetyltransferase; pac from Streptomyces; confers resistance to puromycin
   6946..7071    +  CDS            ble (fragment): BLE_KLEPN - Experimental evidence at protein level: Swiss-Prot protein existence level 1. Binding protein with a strong affinity to the bleomycin family of antibiotics. Binds to CL990; an antimitotic-antibiotic compound. From Klebsiella pneumoniae.
   7066..7187    +  polyA_signal   SV40 poly(A) signal: SV40 polyadenylation signal
   7240..8100    -  CDS            AmpR: β-lactamase; bla; confers resistance to ampicillin, carbenicillin, and related antibiotics
   8103..89      -  promoter       AmpR promoter (fragment) (across the origin): bla
