[The description below was written by a language model from this plasmid's Addgene catalogue record and pLannotate feature annotations shown in this document.]
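Description:
pD649-HAsp-KIR3DL1-COMP5AP-AviTag-9xHis is a mammalian expression plasmid of about 8.1 kb, built on the pD649 backbone, that produces a secreted, multimerised form of the extracellular domain of the human natural killer cell receptor KIR3DL1. It is propagated in E. coli at high copy from a ColE1/pUC-type origin under ampicillin selection (AmpR). The feature table also shows an SV40 early/EM7 promoter pair driving a puromycin N-acetyltransferase cassette with an SV40 polyadenylation signal, which would allow selection of stably transfected mammalian cells. Short kanamycin-resistance, lacZα, ble and f1 ori matches appear to be only backbone remnants. The depositor notes that some plasmids in this collection may carry an IS4-like transposase element upstream of the CMV promoter, but none is annotated here.

Expression is driven by the CMV enhancer/promoter followed by a fragment of CMV intron A, with an SP6 promoter just upstream of the coding region that also serves as a sequencing primer site. The open reading frame begins with a signal peptide: the name indicates "HAsp", although the annotation tool matched this region partially to a mouse IgH signal sequence. The 957 bp KIR3DL1 ectodomain follows, inserted between retained NotI and AscI sites. The software labels it as KIR3DS1, a closely related paralogue, whereas the catalogue identifies it as KIR3DL1. Downstream on the backbone are the rat COMP coiled-coil pentamerisation domain, human placental alkaline phosphatase, an AviTag for enzymatic biotinylation and a polyhistidine tag (9xHis by name, detected as 8xHis), ending at a bGH polyadenylation signal. The pentameric fusion raises binding avidity and provides an enzymatic readout, which suits detection of weak extracellular receptor–ligand interactions in the human IgSF cell-surface interactome screen this collection was made for.
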