Addgene plasmid #157321: pD649-HAsp-KIR3DL1-COMP5AP-AviTag-9xHis
Purpose: Mammalian expression of cell-surface protein extracellular domain fused to COMP5AP-AviTag-9xHis. Protein is secreted from cells.
Depositing lab: Chris Garcia. Depositing organization: Stanford University. Publication: A Human IgSF Cell-Surface Interactome Reveals a Complex Network of Protein-Protein Interactions. Wojtowicz WM, Vielmetter J, Fernandes RA, Siepe DH, Eastman CL, Chisholm GB, Cox S, Klock H, Anderson PW, Rue SM, Miller JJ, Glaser SM, Bragstad ML, Vance J, Lam AW, Lesley SA, Zinn K, Garcia KC. Cell. 2020 Aug 20;182(4):1027-1043.e17. doi: 10.1016/j.cell.2020.07.025. PubMed 32822567.
Backbone
  Vector backbone: pD649
  Backbone size w/o insert (bp): 7153
  Vector type: Mammalian Expression
Growth in bacteria
  Bacterial resistance: Ampicillin, 100 μg/mL
  Growth temperature: 37°C
  Growth strain: DH5alpha
  Copy number: High Copy
Gene/Insert
  Gene/Insert name: KIR3DL1 (alt name: KI3L1)
  Species: H. sapiens (human)
  Insert size (bp): 957
  Entrez Gene: KIR3DL1 (a.k.a. CD158E1, KIR, KIR2DL5B, KIR3DL1/S1, NKAT-3, NKAT3, NKB1, NKB1B)
  Promoter: CMV/SP6
  Tag / fusion protein: COMP5AP-AviTag-9xHis (C terminal on backbone)
  Cloning method: Restriction Enzyme; 5′ cloning site GCGGCCGC (not destroyed); 3′ cloning site GGCGCGCC (not destroyed)
  Sequencing primers: 5′ ATTTAGGTGACACTATAG; 3′ CGTCGCACTCCATCACGGTG
Resource information
  A portion of this plasmid was derived from a plasmid made by: synthesis by ThermoFisher
Terms and licenses: Academic/Nonprofit Terms; Industry Terms: Not Available to Industry
Depositor comments: Some plasmids in this collection may have an IS4-like element ISVsa5 family transposase upstream of the CMV promoter.
How to cite: pD649-HAsp-KIR3DL1-COMP5AP-AviTag-9xHis was a gift from Chris Garcia (Addgene plasmid # 157321 ; http://n2t.net/addgene:157321 ; RRID:Addgene_157321)
