>Addgene plasmid #157321 | pD649-HAsp-KIR3DL1-COMP5AP-AviTag-9xHis | depositor partial sequence | sequence record 303752 | insert (extracellular domain)
CACATGGGAGGACAAGATAAGCCTTTTCTGAGCGCCTGGCCTAGCGCTGTTGTTCCTAGAGGTGGACACG
TGACCCTGCGGTGCCACTACAGACACCGGTTCAACAACTTCATGCTGTACAAAGAGGACCGGATTCACAT
CCCCATCTTCCACGGCCGGATCTTCCAAGAGTCCTTCAACATGAGCCCCGTGACAACAGCCCACGCCGGC
AATTACACCTGTAGAGGCTCTCACCCTCACAGCCCTACAGGATGGTCCGCTCCTAGCAACCCTGTGGTCA
TCATGGTCACCGGCAACCACAGAAAGCCTAGCCTGCTTGCCCATCCTGGACCTCTGGTTAAGTCTGGCGA
GCGCGTTATCCTGCAGTGTTGGAGCGATATTATGTTCGAGCACTTCTTTCTGCACAAAGAGGGCATCAGC
AAGGACCCCAGCAGACTCGTGGGACAGATTCACGATGGCGTGTCCAAGGCCAACTTCAGCATCGGACCTA
TGATGCTGGCCCTGGCCGGCACATACAGATGTTACGGCTCTGTGACCCACACACCTTACCAGCTGTCTGC
CCCTAGCGACCCTCTGGATATCGTCGTGACAGGCCCTTACGAGAAGCCAAGCCTGTCTGCTCAGCCAGGA
CCTAAAGTGCAGGCCGGCGAAAGCGTGACACTGAGCTGTAGCAGCAGATCCAGCTACGACATGTACCACC
TGAGCAGAGAAGGCGGAGCCCATGAGAGAAGGCTGCCTGCTGTGCGGAAAGTGAACAGAACCTTCCAGGC
CGACTTTCCTCTGGGACCTGCTACACACGGCGGCACCTATAGATGCTTCGGCAGCTTCAGACACAGCCCC
TACGAGTGGTCCGATCCATCTGATCCTCTGCTGGTGTCCGTGACCGGCAATCCTTCTAGCAGCTGGCCTT
CTCCAACCGAGCCTAGCAGCAAGAGCGGCAACCCCAGACATCTGCAT
